>Addgene plasmid #236134 | EW378 (ZNF35/ZNF250tarv3-6bp spacers)x4-H2B-GFP | addgene full sequence | sequence record 468458 | Addgene NGS Result
AGATCCTTTGATCTTTTCTACGGGGTCTGACGCTCAGTGGAACGAAAACTCACGTTAAGGGATTTTGGTC
ATGAGATTATCAAAAAGGATCTTCACCTAGATCCTTTTAAATTAAAAATGAAGTTTTAAATCAATCTAAA
GTATATATGAGTAAACTTGGTCTGACAGTTACCAATGCTTAATCAGTGAGGCACCTATCTCAGCGATCTG
TCTATTTCGTTCATCCATAGTTGCCTGACTCCCCGTCGTGTAGATAACTACGATACGGGAGGGCTTACCA
TCTGGCCCCAGTGCTGCAATGATACCGCGAGACCCACGCTCACCGGCTCCAGATTTATCAGCAATAAACC
AGCCAGCCGGAAGGGCCGAGCGCAGAAGTGGTCCTGCAACTTTATCCGCCTCCATCCAGTCTATTAATTG
TTGCCGGGAAGCTAGAGTAAGTAGTTCGCCAGTTAATAGTTTGCGCAACGTTGTTGCCATTGCTACAGGC
ATCGTGGTGTCACGCTCGTCGTTTGGTATGGCTTCATTCAGCTCCGGTTCCCAACGATCAAGGCGAGTTA
CATGATCCCCCATGTTGTGCAAAAAAGCGGTTAGCTCCTTCGGTCCTCCGATCGTTGTCAGAAGTAAGTT
GGCCGCAGTGTTATCACTCATGGTTATGGCAGCACTGCATAATTCTCTTACTGTCATGCCATCCGTAAGA
TGCTTTTCTGTGACTGGTGAGTACTCAACCAAGTCATTCTGAGAATAGTGTATGCGGCGACCGAGTTGCT
CTTGCCCGGCGTCAATACGGGATAATACCGCGCCACATAGCAGAACTTTAAAAGTGCTCATCATTGGAAA
ACGTTCTTCGGGGCGAAAACTCTCAAGGATCTTACCGCTGTTGAGATCCAGTTCGATGTAACCCACTCGT
GCACCCAACTGATCTTCAGCATCTTTTACTTTCACCAGCGTTTCTGGGTGAGCAAAAACAGGAAGGCAAA
ATGCCGCAAAAAAGGGAATAAGGGCGACACGGAAATGTTGAATACTCATACTCTTCCTTTTTCAATATTA
TTGAAGCATTTATCAGGGTTATTGTCTCATGAGCGGATACATATTTGAATGTATTTAGAAAAATAAACAA
ATAGGGGTTCCGCGCACATTTCCCCGAAAAGTGCCACCTAAATTGTAAGCGTTAATATTTTGTTAAAATT
CGCGTTAAATTTTTGTTAAATCAGCTCATTTTTTAACCAATAGGCCGAAATCGGCAAAATCCCTTATAAA
TCAAAAGAATAGACCGAGATAGGGT
[37 nt withheld, positions 1286-1322]
AAAGAACGTGGACTCCAACGTCAAAGG
[49 nt withheld, positions 1350-1398]
T
[91 nt withheld, positions 1400-1490]
G
[124 nt withheld, positions 1492-1615]
CCCATTCGCCATTCAGGCTGCGCAACTGTTGGGAAGGGCGATCGGTGCGGGCCTCTTCGCTATTACGCCA
GCTGGCGAAAGGGGGATGTGCTGCAAGGCGATTAAGTTGGGTAACGCCAGGGTTTTCCCAGTCACGACGT
TGTAAAACGACGGCCAGTGAGCGCGCCTCGTTCATTCACGTTTTTGAACCCGTGGAGGACGGGCAGACTC
GCGGTGCAAATGTGTTTTACAGCGTGATGGAGCAGATGAAGATGCTCGACACGCTGCAGAACACGCAGCT
AGATTAACCCTAGAAAGATAATCATATTGTGACGTACGTTAAAGATAATCATGTGTAAAATTGACGCATG
TGTTTTATCGGTCTGTATATCGAGGTTTATTTATTAATTTGAATAGATATTAAGTTTTATTATATTTACA
CTTACATACTAATAATAAATTCAACAAACAATTTATTTATGTTTATTTATTTATTAAAAAAAACAAAAAC
TCAAAATTTCTTCTATAAAGTAACAAAACTTTTATGAGGGACAGCCCCCCCCCAAAGCCCCCAGGGATGT
AATTACGTCCCTCCCCCGCTAGGGGGCAGCAGCGAGCCGCCCGGGGCTCCGCTCCGGTCCGGCGCTCCCC
CCGCATCCCAGAGCCGGCAGCGTGCGGGGACAGCCCGGGCACGGGGAAGGTGGCACGGGATCGCTTTCCT
CTGAACGCTTCTCGCTGCTCTTTGAGCCTGCAGACACCTGGGGGGATACGGGGAAAAGGCCTCCACGGCC
ACAATTGACGATTGAGTAACACTGTATCTAGTCTACCTACAGGGCTCAAAATTGCAAGGATATATAAAGA
GCTCTTCAAAATTGCAAGGATATATAAAGAGGAGGTCAAAATTGCAAGGATATATAAAGAGCAGAACAAA
ATTGCAAGGATATATAAAGAGGCCTTCCGTATCAGTCTAGAGGGTATATAATGGATCCCATCGCGTCTCA
GCCTCACTTTGAGCTCCTCCACACGAATTCCCCGATACCGTCGATTCAAGGAGCTTGCTTGTTCTTTTTG
CAGAAGCTCAGAATAAACGCTCAACTTTGGCAGATCTACCAAGCTTGGTACCGAGCTCGGATCCAACTCG
AGGCCACCATGCCAGAGCCAGCGAAGTCTGCTCCCGCCCCGAAAAAGGGCTCCAAGAAGGCGGTGACTAA
GGCGCAGAAGAAAGGCGGCAAGAAGCGCAAGCGCAGCCGCAAGGAGAGCTATTCCATCTATGTGTACAAG
GTTCTGAAGCAGGTCCACCCTGACACCGGCATTTCGTCCAAGGCCATGGGCATCATGAATTCGTTTGTGA
ACGACATTTTCGAGCGCATCGCAGGTGAGGCTTCCCGCCTGGCGCATTACAACAAGCGCTCGACCATCAC
CTCCAGGGAGATCCAGACGGCCGTGCGCCTGCTGCTGCCTGGGGAGTTGGCCAAGCACGCCGTGTCCGAG
GGTACTAAGGCCATCACCAAGTACACCAGCGCTAAGGATCCCCGGGTACCGGTCGTCTCAAAGGGCGAGG
AACTTTTTACGGGCGTTGTTCCGATCCTCGTCGAATTGGACGGGGACGTTAATGGGCATAAATTCTCAGT
TAGTGGTGAGGGTGAGGGGGACGCGACATATGGGAAACTTACGCTGAAGTTCATATGTACCACCGGAAAA
TTGCCAGTGCCGTGGCCTACTCTCGTCACCACCCTGACATATGGTGTTCAGTGTTTTAGCCGGTATCCAG
ACCATATGAAACAGCACGATTTTTTTAAATCCGCTATGCCTGAAGGTTACGTACAGGAGCGAACGATATT
TTTTAAAGACGACGGAAACTACAAAACTAGAGCCGAGGTAAAATTCGAGGGTGACACTCTCGTGAACCGG
ATCGAACTGAAGGGCATAGATTTTAAGGAGGATGGCAATATACTGGGCCACAAGCTCGAATACAACTATA
ATTCTCATAATGTCTATATCATGGCGGACAAACAGAAAAACGGCATCAAGGTAAACTTTAAAATCCGACA
CAATATTGAGGACGGCTCTGTCCAGCTTGCGGACCATTACCAACAGAACACGCCGATAGGGGATGGTCCA
GTACTTCTCCCTGATAATCACTATTTGTCTACTCAGTCAGCTCTTAGCAAGGACCCAAACGAAAAACGGG
ATCACATGGTCCTTCTTGAGTTCGTCACTGCGGCTGGGATAACACTCGGGATGGACGAACTGTATAAGTA
GCTAGCGAATTCGAATTTAAATCGGCCTCGACTGTGCCTTCTAGTTGCCAGCCATCTGTTGTTTGCCCCT
CCCCCGTGCCTTCCTTGACCCTGGAAGGTGCCACTCCCACTGTCCTTTCCTAATAAAATGAGGAAATTGC
ATCGCATTGTCTGAGTAGGTGTCATTCTATTCTGGGGGGTGGGGTGGGGCAGGACAGCAAGGGGGAGGAT
TGGGAAGACAATAGCAGGCATGCTGGGGACGCGGCCGCAATTTAACGCGAATTAATTCTGTGGAATGTGT
GTCAGTTAGGGTGTGGAAAGTCCCCAGGCTCCCCAGCAGGCAGAAGTATGCAAAGCATGCATCTCAATTA
GTCAGCAACCAGGTGTGGAAAGTCCCCAGGCTCCCCAGCAGGCAGAAGTATGCAAAGCATGCATCTCAAT
TAGTCAGCAACCATAGTCCCGCCCCTAACTCCGCCCATCCCGCCCCTAACTCCGCCCAGTTCCGCCCATT
CTCCGCCCCATGGCTGACTAATTTTTTTTATTTATGCAGAGGCCGAGGCCGCCTCTGCCTCTGAGCTATT
CCAGAAGTAGTGAGGAGGCTTTTTTGGAGGCCTAGGCTTTTGCAAAAAGCTCCCGGGAGCTTGTATATCC
ATTTTCGGATCTGATCAGCACGTGATGAAAAAGCCTGAACTCACCGCGACGTCTGTCGAGAAGTTTCTGA
TCGAAAAGTTCGACAGCGTCTCCGACCTGATGCAGCTCTCGGAGGGCGAAGAATCTCGTGCTTTCAGCTT
CGATGTAGGAGGGCGTGGATATGTCCTGCGGGTAAATAGCTGCGCCGATGGTTTCTACAAAGATCGTTAT
GTTTATCGGCACTTTGCATCGGCCGCGCTCCCGATTCCGGAAGTGCTTGACATTGGGGAATTCAGCGAGA
GCCTGACCTATTGCATCTCCCGCCGTGCACAGGGTGTCACGTTGCAAGACCTGCCTGAAACCGAACTGCC
CGCTGTTCTGCAGCCGGTCGCGGAGGCCATGGATGCGATCGCTGCGGCCGATCTTAGCCAGACGAGCGGG
TTCGGCCCATTCGGACCGCAAGGAATCGGTCAATACACTACATGGCGTGATTTCATATGCGCGATTGCTG
ATCCCCATGTGTATCACTGGCAAACTGTGATGGACGACACCGTCAGTGCGTCCGTCGCGCAGGCTCTCGA
TGAGCTGATGCTTTGGGCCGAGGACTGCCCCGAAGTCCGGCACCTCGTGCACGCGGATTTCGGCTCCAAC
AATGTCCTGACGGACAATGGCCGCATAACAGCGGTCATTGACTGGAGCGAGGCGATGTTCGGGGATTCCC
AATACGAGGTCGCCAACATCTTCTTCTGGAGGCCGTGGTTGGCTTGTATGGAGCAGCAGACGCGCTACTT
CGAGCGGAGGCATCCGGAGCTTGCAGGATCGCCGCGGCTCCGGGCGTATATGCTCCGCATTGGTCTTGAC
CAACTCTATCAGAGCTTGGTTGACGGCAATTTCGATGATGCAGCTTGGGCGCAGGGTCGATGCGACGCAA
TCGTCCGATCCGGAGCCGGGACTGTCGGGCGTACACAAATCGCCCGCAGAAGCGCGGCCGTCTGGACCGA
TGGCTGTGTAGAAGTACTCGCCGATAGTGGAAACCGACGCCCCAGCACTCGTCCGAGGGCAAAGGAATAG
GTCGACAATCAACCTCTGGATTACAAAATTTGTGAAAGATTGACTGGTATTCTTAACTATGTTGCTCCTT
TTACGCTATGTGGATACGCTGCTTTAATGCCTTTGTATCATGCGTTAACTAAACTTGTTTATTGCAGCTT
ATAATGGTTACAAATAAAGCAATAGCATCACAAATTTCACAAATAAAGCATTTTTTTCACTGCATTCTAG
TTGTGGTTTGTCCAAACTCATCAATGTATCTTATCATGTCTGGAATTGACTCAAATGATGTCAATTAGTC
TATCAGAAGCTCATCTGGTCTCCCTTCCGGGGGACAAGACATCCCTGTTTAATATTTAAACAGCAGTGTT
CCCAAACTGGGTTCTTATATCCCTTGCTCTGGTCAACCAGGTTGCAGGGTTTCCTGTCCTCACAGGAACG
AAGTCCCTAAAGAAACAGTGGCAGCCAGGTTTAGCCCCGGAATTGACTGGATTCCTTTTTTAGGGCCCAT
TGGTATGGCTTTTTCCCCGTATCCCCCCAGGTGTCTGCAGGCTCAAAGAGCAGCGAGAAGCGTTCAGAGG
AAAGCGATCCCGTGCCACCTTCCCCGTGCCCGGGCTGTCCCCGCACGCTGCCGGCTCGGGGATGCGGGGG
GAGCGCCGGACCGGAGCGGAGCCCCGGGCGGCTCGCTGCTGCCCCCTAGCGGGGGAGGGACGTAATTACA
TCCCTGGGGGCTTTGGGGGGGGGCTGTCCCTGATATCTATAACAAGAAAATATATATATAATAAGTTATC
ACGTAAGTAGAACATGAAATAACAATATAATTATCGTATGAGTTAAATCTTAAAAGTCACGTAAAAGATA
ATCATGCGTCATTTTGACTCACGCGGTCGTTATAGTTCAAAATCAGTGACACTTACCGCATTGACAAGCA
CGCCTCACGGGAGCTCCAAGCGGCGACTGAGATGTCCTAAATGCACAGCGACGGATTCGCGCTATTTAGA
AAGAGAGAGCAATATTTCAAGAATGCATGCGTCAATTTTACGCAGACTATCTTTCTAGGGTTAATCTAGC
TGCATCAGGATCATATCGTCGGGTCTTTTTTCCGGCTCAGTCATCGCCCAAGCTGGCGCTATCTGGGCAT
CGGGGAGGAAGAAGCCCGTGCCTTTTCCCGCGAGGTTGAAGCGGCATGGAAAGAGTTTGCCGAGGATGAC
TGCTGCTGCATTGACGTTGAGCGAAAACGCACGTTTACCATGATGATTCGGGAAGGTGTGGCCATGCACG
CCTTTAACGGTGAACTGTTCGTTCAGGCCACCTGGGATACCAGTTCGTCGCGGCTTTTCCGGACACAGTT
CCGGATGGTCAGCCCGAAGCGCATCAGCAACCCGAACAATACCGGCGACAGCCGGAACTGCCGTGCCGGT
GTGCAGATTAATGACAGCGGTGCGGCGCTGGGATATTACGTCAGCGAGGACGGGTATCCTGGCTGGATGC
CGCAGAAATGGACATGGATACCCCGTGAGTTACCCGGCGGGCGCGCTTGGCGTAATCATGGTCATAGCTG
TTTCCTGTGTGAAATTGTTATCCGCTCACAATTCCACACAACATACGAGCCGGAAGCATAAAGTGTAAAG
CCTGGGGTGCCTAATGAGTGAGCTAACTCACATTAATTGCGTTGCGCTCACTGCCCGCTTTCCAGTCGGG
AAACCTGTCGTGCCAGCTGCATTAATGAATCGGCCAACGCGCGGGGAGAGGCGGTTTGCGTATTGGGCGC
TCTTCCGCTTCCTCGCTCACTGACTCGCTGCGCTCGGTCGTTCGGCTGCGGCGAGCGGTATCAGCTCACT
CAAAGGCGGTAATACGGTTATCCACAGAATCAGGGGATAACGCAGGAAAGAACATGTGAGCAAAAGGCCA
GCAAAAGGCCAGGAACCGTAAAAAGGCCGCGTTGCTGGCGTTTTTCCATAGGCTCCGCCCCCCTGACGAG
CATCACAAAAATCGACGCTCAAGTCAGAGGTGGCGAAACCCGACAGGACTATAAAGATACCAGGCGTTTC
CCCCTGGAAGCTCCCTCGTGCGCTCTCCTGTTCCGACCCTGCCGCTTACCGGATACCTGTCCGCCTTTCT
CCCTTCGGGAAGCGTGGCGCTTTCTCATAGCTCACGCTGTAGGTATCTCAGTTCGGTGTAGGTCGTTCGC
TCCAAGCTGGGCTGTGTGCACGAACCCCCCGTTCAGCCCGACCGCTGCGCCTTATCCGGTAACTATCGTC
TTGAGTCCAACCCGGTAAGACACGACTTATCGCCACTGGCAGCAGCCACTGGTAACAGGATTAGCAGAGC
GAGGTATGTAGGCGGTGCTACAGAGTTCTTGAAGTGGTGGCCTAACTACGGCTACACTAGAAGAACAGTA
TTTGGTATCTGCGCTCTGCTGAAGCCAGTTACCTTCGGAAAAAGAGTTGGTAGCTCTTGATCCGGCAAAC
AAACCACCGCTGGTAGCGGTGGTTTTTTTGTTTGCAAGCAGCAGATTACGCGCAGAAAAAAAGGATCTCA
AGA
Features (pLannotate 1.2.2; 22 found; start..end, strand, type, name):
    169..1029    -  CDS            AmpR: β-lactamase; bla; confers resistance to ampicillin, carbenicillin, and related antibiotics
   1030..1134    -  promoter       AmpR promoter: bla
   1187..1615    -  rep_origin     f1 ori (sequence partly withheld): f1 bacteriophage origin of replication; arrow indicates direction of (+) strand synthesis
   1620..1775    -  CDS            lacZα (fragment): LacZα fragment of β-galactosidase; lacZ fragment
   1777..1896    +  CDS            B (fragment): PORTL_LAMBD - Experimental evidence at protein level: Swiss-Prot protein existence level 1. Forms the portal vertex of the capsid (PubMed:6228056, PubMed:6232391). This portal plays critical roles in head assembly, genome packaging, neck/tail attachment, and genome ejection (Probable). The portal protein multimerizes as a single ring-shaped homododecamer arranged around a central channel (PubMed:6232391). Binds to the terminase subunits to form the packaging machine (PubMed:7799432). From Escherichia phage lambda (Bacteriophage lambda).
   2563..2580    +  promoter       minP (fragment): minimal TATA-box promoter with low basal activity
   2653..2695    +  5'UTR          Xenopus globin 5'-UTR: translational enhancer from the 5'-UTR of the major beta-globin gene of Xenopus laevis
   2744..3121    +  CDS            H2B: human histone H2B; HIST1H2BJ
   3120..3136    -  misc_feature   MCS (fragment): pUC18/19 multiple cloning site
   3140..3853    +  CDS            EGFP: EGFP is a basic (constitutively fluorescent) green fluorescent protein published in 1996, derived from Aequorea victoria. It is reported to be a rapidly-maturing weak dimer with moderate acid sensitivity.
   3887..4094    +  polyA_signal   bGH poly(A) signal: bovine growth hormone polyadenylation signal
   4132..4461    +  promoter       SV40 promoter: SV40 enhancer and early promoter
   4510..5535    +  CDS            HygR: aminoglycoside phosphotransferase from E. coli; aph(4)-Ia; confers resistance to hygromycin
   5542..5648    +  misc_feature   WPRE (fragment): woodchuck hepatitis virus posttranscriptional regulatory element
   5657..5778    +  polyA_signal   SV40 poly(A) signal: SV40 polyadenylation signal
   5796..5888    +  ncRNA          G-CSF SLDE: Accession: RF00183 - G-CSF factor stem-loop destabilising element (SLDE)
   6585..7052    +  CDS            B (fragment): PORTL_LAMBD - Experimental evidence at protein level: Swiss-Prot protein existence level 1. Forms the portal vertex of the capsid (PubMed:6228056, PubMed:6232391). This portal plays critical roles in head assembly, genome packaging, neck/tail attachment, and genome ejection (Probable). The portal protein multimerizes as a single ring-shaped homododecamer arranged around a central channel (PubMed:6232391). Binds to the terminase subunits to form the packaging machine (PubMed:7799432). From Escherichia phage lambda (Bacteriophage lambda).
   7090..7106    -  protein_bind   lac operator: The lac repressor binds to the lac operator to inhibit transcription in E. coli. This inhibition can be relieved by adding lactose or isopropyl-β-D-thiogalactopyranoside (IPTG). lac repressor encoded by lacI
   7114..7144    -  promoter       lac promoter: promoter for the E. coli lac operon
   7159..7180    -  protein_bind   CAP binding site: CAP binding activates transcription in the presence of cAMP. E. coli catabolite activator protein
   7193..7285    -  CDS            lacI (fragment): lac repressor; lacI; The lac repressor binds to the lac operator to inhibit transcription in E. coli. This inhibition can be relieved by adding lactose or isopropyl-β-D-thiogalactopyranoside (IPTG).
   7468..8056    -  rep_origin     ori: high-copy-number ColE1/pMB1/pBR322/pUC origin of replication
