[The description below was written by a language model from this plasmid's Addgene catalogue record and pLannotate feature annotations shown in this document.]
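Description:
EW378 (ZNF35/ZNF250tarv3-6bp spacers)x4-H2B-GFP is an 8,058 nt mammalian expression reporter plasmid built on a backbone the catalogue calls FLP-IN. It is propagated in E. coli from a high-copy ColE1/pUC-type origin under ampicillin selection (AmpR with its bla promoter). It also carries an f1 origin and residual cloning-vector elements: lacZα and lacI fragments, and the lac promoter, operator and CAP site. Two segments matching the phage lambda portal protein gene flank the mammalian cassettes; the record does not explain them. No FRT site is annotated, so the feature table does not itself confirm Flp-mediated integration.

According to the catalogue, the payload is a synthetic inducible promoter made of four tandem ZNF35/ZNF250 target sites, with 6 bp spacers as the name indicates, placed upstream of the E1b minimal promoter. The automated annotation picks up only a short minimal TATA-box promoter fragment here and does not mark the binding sites. Downstream lie a Xenopus β-globin 5'-UTR translational enhancer, human histone H2B (HIST1H2BJ/H2BC11) fused at its C terminus to EGFP, and a bGH polyadenylation signal. Because the minimal promoter has low basal activity, chromatin-bound nuclear green fluorescence should appear mainly when a transcriptional activator containing the matching zinc-finger DNA-binding domains occupies the upstream sites. This makes the plasmid a readout for the function of such synthetic transcription factors, consistent with the associated work on protein engineering for deimmunization and therapeutic function.

A second cassette provides mammalian selection: the SV40 enhancer/early promoter drives a resistance gene, followed by a WPRE fragment and an SV40 poly(A) signal. The catalogue lists puromycin as the selectable marker, but the sequenced record annotates a hygromycin resistance gene (HygR), so the two sources disagree.
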