Addgene plasmid #236134: EW378 (ZNF35/ZNF250tarv3-6bp spacers)x4-H2B-GFP
Purpose: Fuorescent reporter encoding H2B-GFP fusion under control of E1b minimal promoter with four ZNF35/ZNF250 binding sites upstream
Depositing lab: Xiaojing Gao. Depositing organization: Stanford University. Publication: Machine-guided dual-objective protein engineering for deimmunization and therapeutic functions. Wolfsberg E, Paul JS, Tycko J, Chen B, Bassik MC, Bintu L, Alizadeh AA, Gao XJ. Cell Syst. 2025 Jul 16;16(7):101299. doi: 10.1016/j.cels.2025.101299. Epub 2025 Jun 3. PubMed 40466641.
Backbone
  Vector backbone: FLP-IN
  Vector type: Mammalian Expression
  Selectable markers: Puromycin
Growth in bacteria
  Bacterial resistance: Ampicillin, 100 μg/mL
  Growth temperature: 37°C
  Growth strain: DH5alpha
  Copy number: High Copy
Gene/Insert
  Gene/Insert name: H2B
  Species: H. sapiens (human)
  Entrez Gene: H2BC11 (a.k.a. H2B/r, H2BFR, H2BJ, HIST1H2BJ)
  Promoter: E1b minimal promoter with four ZNF35/ZNF250 binding sites upstream
  Tag / fusion protein: EGFP (C terminal on insert)
  Cloning method: Gibson Cloning
Terms and licenses: Academic/Nonprofit Terms; Industry Terms: Not Available to Industry
Depositor comments: See https://benchling.com/s/seq-Wk56b2A2Qpak2VdCwDHb?m=slm-WvRWrT2knPSAfk4ioF7lfor annotated sequence. Please visit https://doi.org/10.1101/2025.02.24.639918 for bioRxiv preprint.
How to cite: EW378 (ZNF35/ZNF250tarv3-6bp spacers)x4-H2B-GFP was a gift from Xiaojing Gao (Addgene plasmid # 236134 ; http://n2t.net/addgene:236134 ; RRID:Addgene_236134)
